Addgene plasmid #70052: p5E-mfap4
Purpose: 5' Entry vector containing the zebrafish mfap4 promoter. Used with Gateway Recombination to generate transgenic constructs exhibiting macrophage-restricted expression of transgenes.
Depositing lab: David Tobin. Depositing organization: Duke University. Publication: The Macrophage-Specific Promoter mfap4 Allows Live, Long-Term Analysis of Macrophage Behavior during Mycobacterial Infection in Zebrafish. Walton EM, Cronan MR, Beerman RW, Tobin DM. PLoS One. 2015 Oct 7;10(10):e0138949. doi: 10.1371/journal.pone.0138949. eCollection 2015. PONE-D-15-31888 PubMed 26445458.
Backbone
  Vector backbone: p5E-MCS
  Backbone size w/o insert (bp): 2765
  Total vector size (bp): 4367
  Vector type: Gateway 5' Element
Growth in bacteria
  Bacterial resistance: Kanamycin, 50 μg/mL
  Growth temperature: 37°C
  Growth strain: DH5alpha
  Copy number: High Copy
Gene/Insert
  Gene/Insert name: mfap4 promoter
  Species: D. rerio (zebrafish)
  Insert size (bp): 1602
  Cloning method: Restriction Enzyme; 5′ cloning site XhoI (not destroyed); 3′ cloning site BamHI (not destroyed)
  Sequencing primers: 5′ M13F (-21); 3′ M13R
Terms and licenses: Academic/Nonprofit Terms; Industry Terms: Not Available to Industry
Depositor comments: Please note: Addgene's quality control sequencing has identified a number of single-nucleotide discrepancies, compared to the NCBI Genbank reference sequence for the Zebrafish mfap4 promoter. The depositing laboratory is aware of these differences, and states that they are polymorphisms. This plasmid accurately reflects the construct as it was used in the associated publication.
How to cite: p5E-mfap4 was a gift from David Tobin (Addgene plasmid # 70052 ; http://n2t.net/addgene:70052 ; RRID:Addgene_70052)
