[The description below was written by a language model from this plasmid's Addgene catalogue record, the feature table of its GenBank file and pLannotate feature annotations shown in this document.]
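Description:
p5E-mfap4 is a Gateway 5' entry clone built on the p5E-MCS backbone, carrying about 1.6 kb of zebrafish (Danio rerio) mfap4 promoter sequence. The plasmid is roughly 4.4 kb, is propagated in E. coli from a high-copy ColE1/pUC-type origin, and is selected with kanamycin through an aminoglycoside phosphotransferase (KanR) gene. It has no reporter or coding payload of its own. It is a modular promoter donor rather than an expression vector.

The promoter fragment was inserted between XhoI and BamHI sites, both retained, within a pBluescript-derived multiple cloning site. In the annotated full sequence this corresponds to the unannotated stretch lying between the two MCS fragments, which are bordered by T7 and T3 phage promoters. This region is flanked by Gateway recombination sites. The automated annotation labels them as an attL1 fragment overlapping attB4 on one side and attR1 on the other, while the separate partial GenBank record, which covers only about 1.1 kb, labels the upstream site attL4. An attL4/attR1 pair is the arrangement expected for a 5' element in multisite Gateway cloning. rrnB T1 and T2 terminators upstream insulate the cassette from read-through transcription in bacteria, and the short lacI and lacZα fragments are backbone remnants.

In an LR recombination with a middle entry clone, a 3' entry clone and a destination vector, the mfap4 promoter is placed upstream of a chosen transgene. The resulting constructs are used to make transgenic zebrafish with macrophage-restricted expression, as in live imaging of macrophage behaviour during mycobacterial infection. The depositor notes several single-nucleotide differences from the reference mfap4 promoter sequence, and attributes them to polymorphisms.
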