Features (pLannotate 1.2.2; 14 found; start..end, strand, type, name):
    121..213     +  CDS            lacI (fragment): lac repressor; lacI; The lac repressor binds to the lac operator to inhibit transcription in E. coli. This inhibition can be relieved by adding lactose or isopropyl-β-D-thiogalactopyranoside (IPTG).
    268..295     -  terminator     rrnB T2 terminator: transcription terminator T2 from the E. coli rrnB gene
    427..470     +  terminator     rrnB T1 terminator: Escherichia coli rrnB; transcription terminator T1 from the E. coli rrnB gene
    517..553     -  CDS            lacZα (fragment): LacZα fragment of β-galactosidase; lacZ fragment
    592..677     +  protein_bind   attL1 (fragment): mutant version of attL; recombination site for the Gateway® LR reaction LR Clonase™
    668..688     +  protein_bind   attB4: mutant version of attB; core recombination site for the Gateway® BP reaction BP Clonase™
    690..708     +  promoter       T7 promoter: promoter for bacteriophage T7 RNA polymerase
    717..738     -  misc_feature   MCS (fragment): pBluescript multiple cloning site
   2336..2378    -  misc_feature   MCS (fragment): pBluescript multiple cloning site
   2391..2409    -  promoter       T3 promoter: promoter for bacteriophage T3 RNA polymerase
   2410..2533    +  protein_bind   attR1: mutant version of attR; recombination site for the Gateway® LR reaction LR Clonase™
   2606..2624    -  promoter       T7 promoter: promoter for bacteriophage T7 RNA polymerase
   2758..3567    +  CDS            KanR: aminoglycoside phosphotransferase; aph(3')-Ia; confers resistance to kanamycin in bacteria or G418 (Geneticin®) in eukaryotes
   3714..4302    +  rep_origin     ori: high-copy-number ColE1/pMB1/pBR322/pUC origin of replication
>Addgene plasmid #70052 | p5E-mfap4 | depositor full sequence | sequence record 130081 | p5E-mfap4 sequence 4364 bps
CTTTCCTGCGTTATCCCCTGATTCTGTGGATAACCGTATTACCGCCTTTGAGTGAGCTGATACCGCTCGC
CGCAGCCGAACGACCGAGCGCAGCGAGTCAGTGAGCGAGGAAGCGGAAGAGCGCCCAATACGCAAACCGC
CTCTCCCCGCGCGTTGGCCGATTCATTAATGCAGCTGGCACGACAGGTTTCCCGACTGGAAAGCGGGCAG
TGAGCGCAACGCAATTAATACGCGTACCGCTAGCCAGGAAGAGTTTGTAGAAACGCAAAAAGGCCATCCG
TCAGGATGGCCTTCTGCTTAGTTTGATGCCTGGCAGTTTATGGCGGGCGTCCTGCCCGCCACCCTCCGGG
CCGTTGCTTCACAACGTTCAAATCCGCTCCCGGCGGATTTGTCCTACTCAGGAGAGCGTTCACCGACAAA
CAACAGATAAAACGAAAGGCCCAGTCTTCCGACTGAGCCTTTCGTTTTATTTGATGCCTGGCAGTTCCCT
ACTCTCGCGTTAACGCTAGCATGGATGTTTTCCCAGTCACGACGTTGTAAAACGACGGCCAGTCTTAAGC
TCGGGCCCGCGTTAACGCTACCATGGAGCTCCAAATAATGATTTTATTTTGACTGATAGTGACCTGTTCG
TTGCAACAAATTGATAAGCAATGCTTTTTTATAATGCCAACTTTGTATAGAAAAGTTGGTAATACGACTC
ACTATAGGGCGAATTGGGTACCGGGCCCCCCCTCGAGGCGTTTCTTGGTACAGCTGGAAAGGGAATAACG
CGGTCAGTATGAAAACCATCAGCATCAAGATCAAACAAGTGCCTTAGAAACAGGGCTTTTAAAAGGAAAC
CTCTTCTCTTTTAAATGTGTATCTGAAAAATCGAGTCTGAAATGTATGGCTGTTGGTGTAATGACATTTT
TCTCTTTGTTTTCACTTTAAAGCTTTAATAAACTCCTGTATGCAGATTTATGAGATTGTGTCCTGCTATT
CTTTGAAACAAAAGCTCATTTTCCATTCAAATAATGGGAACTGGATTAATGTACAAAACTGTAAAAGGGC
ATAAAGCATTTGTGGATAAAGCAGAGTTTCCATCTAATGAGACAAAGACAACACACAATAAATGCAACGC
TGTGGCTTTTGAAGGTGAGAGATGCTCTTTGGGATGCTCAAGACAGTTCTGGAGGTAATAATAATAATAA
TAATACTGAACCACTGTGATGACAGACTTTAAGGCATTTTACAATAAGCAAAACAACATTTCAGATGTTT
TACAGTGTGCTGGAATTAAATGCTGCAAAGTCCATTGATGCGTCCCATCACGCACACTTTTTTCTGATCA
TCATCTGTTCAAATAAATCACATTACATATGCTGCAGCTTTCTGGATTGTCTGTAGAGGTTTATGGGTGC
AAGGCAGGAGTCCAGCTAGAAGAGCATTGCAATAGTCCAGCTTTTTGGACTAAATGTTGTGCAGTATGAT
CTCTTAAGAAGGGTCTGATGTTAAAGAGTGCAAACAATTTTTCACTGAGGGATTCACACATGCAGATATG
TCTGATAATCAGATCATCCATATAAATTAGAAATATTAAGAAATCGAGTGGATTTACAGCCAGATTCTTA
GTGTTCGCTCTTAACTTGCGCCATTTGATTAGCTCTGTCACTTCAGGTATTCTTGTGTATGCTGAATCAG
TCAATGTTAACCCAAAGAGAACACTCGACTGGTTCTTGTGTTAGAGAATTTAGAGTCTTGTAAATGCAGA
CTCCAGGTTAACATTGCACTTATCTCTGCATTGTGTCCTTTTACTCCTCAACCAAGCTTTTAACCAACCA
ATGTTTTATAGTTGTTTTGAAAAAAGTCATTAGTGTTGTGCAGGTTGAATCGTGTGTTTGTTATCTTCTG
CAGAAAAGGGTTATTTGGTGGGGTTATCATAACATTTGTCTGCGTTTGCAGATTTGGCAGAAAACAGAAC
CGAGAACTGCTGTCCTTTCACTCTTCGGTTGTGAAAACAGATTGTTGGGTTTTTGAGGATTGCCTCAAGC
AGGTTTTGTCACAGAGCACGAGACTCAGCATCAGCGATTTAAAGGAGCGTTTGAGTTATTTCCAGCTGAA
CACACACGGTGAGTGACTTATTCTGTAGAGCGAGATTATACGAAGAAATAACCTGCAACAATAAGAAGGT
GTGAGTGAAGCTCTTTTACATCTCTTGTAGATAAACTGAGCTGTTGAGGAGAGAGTGAGAAGATTGCAGT
AAGTTCTGTGGCTGTTTTATTCCTTGTGACGATCACATTTACACACGCCATTTTGTCTCGTATTGGTGAT
TTCTTTCTTCATGACTTTAGATCGTGGGATCCACTAGTTCTAGAGCGGCCGCCACCGCGGTGGAGCTCCA
GCTTTTGTTCCCTTTAGTGAGGGTTAATTCAAGTTTGTACAAAAAAGTTGAACGAGAAACGTAAAATGAT
ATAAATATCAATATATTAAATTAGATTTTGCATAAAAAACAGACTACATAATACTGTAAAACACAACATA
TGCAGTCACTATGAACCAACTACTTAGATGGTATTAGTGACCTGTAGAATTCGAGCTCTAGAGCTGCAGG
GCGGCCGCGATATCCCCTATAGTGAGTCGTATTACATGGTCATAGCTGTTTCCTGGCAGCTCTGGCCCGT
GTCTCAAAATCTCTGATGTTACATTGCACAAGATAAAAATATATCATCATGAACAATAAAACTGTCTGCT
TACATAAACAGTAATACAAGGGGTGTTATGAGCCATATTCAACGGGAAACGTCGAGGCCGCGATTAAATT
CCAACATGGATGCTGATTTATATGGGTATAAATGGGCTCGCGATAATGTCGGGCAATCAGGTGCGACAAT
CTATCGCTTGTATGGGAAGCCCGATGCGCCAGAGTTGTTTCTGAAACATGGCAAAGGTAGCGTTGCCAAT
GATGTTACAGATGAGATGGTCAGACTAAACTGGCTGACGGAATTTATGCCTCTTCCGACCATCAAGCATT
TTATCCGTACTCCTGATGATGCATGGTTACTCACCACTGCGATCCCCGGAAAAACAGCATTCCAGGTATT
AGAAGAATATCCTGATTCAGGTGAAAATATTGTTGATGCGCTGGCAGTGTTCCTGCGCCGGTTGCATTCG
ATTCCTGTTTGTAATTGTCCTTTTAACAGCGATCGCGTATTTCGTCTCGCTCAGGCGCAATCACGAATGA
ATAACGGTTTGGTTGATGCGAGTGATTTTGATGACGAGCGTAATGGCTGGCCTGTTGAACAAGTCTGGAA
AGAAATGCATAAACTTTTGCCATTCTCACCGGATTCAGTCGTCACTCATGGTGATTTCTCACTTGATAAC
CTTATTTTTGACGAGGGGAAATTAATAGGTTGTATTGATGTTGGACGAGTCGGAATCGCAGACCGATACC
AGGATCTTGCCATCCTATGGAACTGCCTCGGTGAGTTTTCTCCTTCATTACAGAAACGGCTTTTTCAAAA
ATATGGTATTGATAATCCTGATATGAATAAATTGCAGTTTCATTTGATGCTCGATGAGTTTTTCTAATCA
GAATTGGTTAATTGGTTGTAACACTGGCAGAGCATTACGCTGACTTGACGGGACGGCGCAAGCTCATGAC
CAAAATCCCTTAACGTGAGTTACGCGTCGTTCCACTGAGCGTCAGACCCCGTAGAAAAGATCAAAGGATC
TTCTTGAGATCCTTTTTTTCTGCGCGTAATCTGCTGCTTGCAAACAAAAAAACCACCGCTACCAGCGGTG
GTTTGTTTGCCGGATCAAGAGCTACCAACTCTTTTTCCGAAGGTAACTGGCTTCAGCAGAGCGCAGATAC
CAAATACTGTCCTTCTAGTGTAGCCGTAGTTAGGCCACCACTTCAAGAACTCTGTAGCACCGCCTACATA
CCTCGCTCTGCTAATCCTGTTACCAGTGGCTGCTGCCAGTGGCGATAAGTCGTGTCTTACCGGGTTGGAC
TCAAGACGATAGTTACCGGATAAGGCGCAGCGGTCGGGCTGAACGGGGGGTTCGTGCACACAGCCCAGCT
TGGAGCGAACGACCTACACCGAACTGAGATACCTACAGCGTGAGCATTGAGAAAGCGCCACGCTTCCCGA
AGGGAGAAAGGCGGACAGGTATCCGGTAAGCGGCAGGGTCGGAACAGGAGAGCGCACGAGGGAGCTTCCA
GGGGGAAACGCCTGGTATCTTTATAGTCCTGTCGGGTTTCGCCACCTCTGACTTGAGCGTCGATTTTTGT
GATGCTCGTCAGGGGGGCGGAGCCTATGGAAAAACGCCAGCAACGCGGCCTTTTTACGGTTCCTGGCCTT
TTGCTGGCCTTTTGCTCACATGTT
