LOCUS       Exported 1078 bp ds-DNA linear SYN 02-JUN-2021
DEFINITION  5' Entry vector containing the zebrafish mfap4 promoter. Used with
            Gateway Recombination to generate transgenic constructs exhibiting
            macrophage-restricted expression of transgenes..
ACCESSION   .
VERSION     .
KEYWORDS    p5E-mfap4
SOURCE      synthetic DNA construct
  ORGANISM  synthetic DNA construct
REFERENCE   1 (bases 1 to 1078)
  AUTHORS   Walton EM, Cronan MR, Beerman RW, Tobin DM
  TITLE     The Macrophage-Specific Promoter mfap4 Allows Live, Long-Term
            Analysis of Macrophage Behavior during Mycobacterial Infection in
            Zebrafish.
  JOURNAL   PLoS One. 2015 Oct 7;10(10):e0138949. doi:
            10.1371/journal.pone.0138949. eCollection 2015.
  PUBMED    26445458
REFERENCE   2 (bases 1 to 1078)
  AUTHORS   .
  TITLE     Direct Submission
  JOURNAL   Exported Jun 2, 2021 from SnapGene Server 1.1.58
            http://www.snapgene.com
FEATURES             Location/Qualifiers
     source          1..1078
                     /organism="synthetic DNA construct"
                     /mol_type="other DNA"
     protein_bind    22..117
                     /gene="mutant version of attL"
                     /label=attL4
                     /bound_moiety="LR Clonase(TM)"
                     /note="recombination site for the Gateway(R) LR reaction"
     primer_bind     119..138
                     /label=T7
                     /note="T7 promoter, forward primer"
     promoter        119..137
                     /label=T7 promoter
                     /note="promoter for bacteriophage T7 RNA polymerase"
ORIGIN
        1 ttaacgctac catggagctc caaataatga ttttattttg actgatagtg acctgttcgt
       61 tgcaacaaat tgataagcaa tgctttttta taatgccaac tttgtataga aaagttggta
      121 atacgactca ctatagggcg aattgggtac cgggcccccc ctcgaggcgt ttcttggtac
      181 agctggaaag ggaataacgc ggtcagtatg aaaaccatca gcatcaagat caaacaagtg
      241 ccttagaaac agggctttta aaaggaaacc tcttctcttt taaatgtgta tctgaaaaat
      301 cgagtctgaa atgtatggct gttggtgtaa tgacattttt ctctttgttt tcactttaaa
      361 gctttaataa actcctgtat gcagatttat gagattgtgt cctgctattc tttgaaacaa
      421 aagctcattt tccattcaaa taatgggaac tggattaatg tacaaaactg taaaagggca
      481 taaagcattt gtggataaag cagagtttcc atctaatgag acaaagacaa cacacaataa
      541 atgcaacgct gtggcttttg aaggtgagag atgctctttg ggatgctcaa gacagttctg
      601 gaggtaataa taataataat aatactgaac cactgtgatg acagacttta aggcatttta
      661 caataagcaa aacaacattt cagatgtttt acagtgtgct ggaattaaat gctgcaaagt
      721 ccattgatgc gtcccatcac gcacactttt ttctgatcat catctgttca aataaatcac
      781 attacatatg ctgcagcttt ctggattgtc tgtagaggtt tatgggtgca aggcaggagt
      841 ccagctagaa gagcattgca atagtccagc tttttggact aaatgttgtg cagtatgatc
      901 tcttaagaag ggtctgatgt taaagagtgc aaacaatttt tcactgaggg attcacacat
      961 gcagatatgt ctgataatca gatcatccat ataaattaga aatattaaga aatcgagtgg
     1021 atttacagcc agattcttag tgttcgctct taacttgcgc catttgatta gctctgtc
//
