>Addgene plasmid #70052 | p5E-mfap4 | addgene partial sequence | sequence record 127389 | M13-Rev 5'-CAGGAAACAGCTATGACC-3'
CTATAGGGGATATCGCGGCCGCCCTGCAGCTCTAGAGCTCGAATTCTACAGGTCACTAATACCATCTAAG
TAGTTGGTTCATAGTGACTGCATATGTTGTGTTTTACAGTATTATGTAGTCTGTTTTTTATGCAAAATCT
AATTTAATATATTGATATTTATATCATTTTACGTTTCTCGTTCAACTTTTTTGTACAAACTTGAATTAAC
CCTCACTAAAGGGAACAAAAGCTGGAGCTCCACCGCGGTGGCGGCCGCTCTAGAACTAGTGGATCCCACG
ATCTAAAGTCATGAAGAAAGAAATCACCAATACGAGACAAAATGGCGTGTGTAAATGTGATCGTCACAAG
GAATAAAACAGCCACAGAACTTACTGCAATCTTCTCACTCTCTCCTCAACAGCTCAGTTTATCTACAAGA
GATGTAAAAGAGCTTCACTCACACCTTCTTATTGTTGCAGGTTATTTCTTCGTATAATCTCGCTCTACAG
AATAAGTCACTCACCGTGTGTGTTCAGCTGGAAATAACTCAAACGCTCCTTTAAATCGCTGATGCTGAGT
CTCGTGCTCTGTGACAAAACCTGCTTGAGGCAATCCTCAAAAACCCAACAATCTGTTTTCACAACCGAAG
AGTGAAAGGACAGCAGTTCTCGGTTCTGTTTTCTGCCAAATCTGCAAACGCAGACAAATGTTATGATAAC
CCCACCAAATAACCCTTTTCTGCAGAAGATAACAAACACACGATTCAACCTGCACAACACTAATGACTTT
TTTCAAAACAACTATAAAACATTGGTTGGTTAAAAGCTTGGTTGAGGAGTAAAAGGACACAATGCAGAGA
TAAGTGCAATGTTAACCTGGAGTCTGCATTTACAAGACTCTAAATTCTCTAACACAAGAACCAGTCGAGT
GTTCTCTTTGGGTTAACATTGACTGATTCAGCATACACAAGAATACCTGAAGTGACAGAGCTAATCAAAT
GGCGCAAGTTAA
